>Addgene plasmid #43489 | III-AATG | depositor partial sequence | sequence record 58754 | III-AATG sequence 426 bps
CGTCTCGGCTCACCCCAGAGCAGGTCGTGGCAATCGCCTCCAACATTGGCGGGAAACAGGCACTCGAGAC
TGTCCAGCGCCTGCTTCCCGTGCTGTGCCAAGCGCACGGACTCACCCCAGAGCAGGTCGTGGCAATCGCC
TCCAACATTGGCGGGAAACAGGCACTCGAGACTGTCCAGCGCCTGCTTCCCGTGCTGTGCCAAGCGCACG
GCCTCACCCCAGAGCAGGTCGTGGCCATTGCCTCGAATGGAGGGGGCAAACAGGCGTTGGAAACCGTACA
ACGATTGCTGCCGGTGCTGTGCCAAGCGCACGGATTAACCCCAGAGCAGGTCGTGGCAATCGCGAGCAAT
AACGGCGGAAAACAGGCTTTGGAAACGGTGCAGAGGCTCCTTCCAGTGCTGTGCCAAGCGCACGGACTCA
GAGACG
