>Addgene plasmid #43489 | III-AATG | addgene partial sequence | sequence record 61533 | M13-F20 5'-TGTAAAACGACGGCCAGT-3'
GCGAATTGGGCCCTCTAGATGCATGCTCGAGCGGCCGCCAGTGTGATGGATATCTGCAGAATTCGCCCTT
CTTTCCTGTGCCCACGTCTCTGAGTCCGTGCGCTTGGCACAGCACTGGAAGGAGCCTCTGCACCGTTTCC
AAAGCCTGTTTTCCGCCGTTATTGCTCGCGATTGCCACGACCTGCTCTGGGGTTAATCCGTGCGCTTGGC
ACAGCACCGGCAGCAATCGTTGTACGGTTTCCAACGCCTGTTTGCCCCCTCCATTCGAGGCAATGGCCAC
GACCTGCTCTGGGGTGAGGCCGTGCGCTTGGCACAGCACGGGAAGCAGGCGCTGGACAGTCTCGAGTGCC
TGTTTCCCGCCAATGTTGGAGGCGATTGCCACGACCTGCTCTGGGGTGAGTCCGTGCGCTTGGCACAGCA
CGGGAAGCAGGCGCTGGACAGTCTCGAGTGCCTGTTTCCCGCCAATGTTGGAGGCGATTGCCACGACCTG
CTCTGGGGTGAGCCGAGACGCGCTAGGACGGCAAGGGCGAATTCCAGCACACTGGCGGCCGTTACTAGTG
GATCCGAGCTCGGTACCAAGCTTGATGCATAGCTTGAGTATTCTATAGTGTCACCTAAATAGCTTGGCGT
AATCATGGTCATAGCTGTTTCCTGTGTGAAATTGTTATCCGCTCACAATTCCACACAACATACGAGCCGG
AAGCATAAAGTGTAAAGCCTGGGGTGCCTAATGAGTGAGCTAACTCACATTAATTGCGTTGCGCTCACTG
CCCGCTTTCCAGTCGGGAAACCTGTCGTGCCAGCTGCATTAATGAATCGGCCAACGCGCGGGNAGAAGCG
GTTTGCGTATTGGGCGCTCTTCCGCTTCCTC
