[The description below was written by a language model from this plasmid's Addgene catalogue record.]
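Description:
III-AATG is a bacterial cloning plasmid built on the commercial pCRII-TOPO backbone (about 4.0 kb without insert), into which a 426 bp synthetic insert was placed by TOPO cloning. It is a high-copy plasmid propagated in E. coli and carries both ampicillin and kanamycin resistance, so either or both antibiotics can be used for selection. The insert is flanked by T7 and M13 reverse priming sites, which are listed for sequence verification. No feature table is available for this entry, so the backbone elements are known only from the catalogue description.

The record describes the insert only by its name and as synthetic. It comes from a TALEN genome-editing system developed for generating human stem cell-based disease models. In that context, the name most plausibly denotes a pre-assembled block of TAL effector repeats that recognises the four-base sequence AATG and is assigned to the third position (III) of a modular repeat array. An insert of 426 bp is roughly what four repeats of about 34 amino acids each would need. This interpretation is an inference from the name, size and associated publication, as it is not stated in the record. The plasmid has no listed promoter, tag or reporter for expression of the insert. It appears to be a storage and source vector, from which the repeat module would be taken and combined with modules for other positions to build a full-length TALEN DNA-binding domain in a separate expression vector. The record does not state the assembly scheme or the destination vector.
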