Addgene plasmid #43489: III-AATG
Depositing lab: Chad Cowan & Kiran Musunuru. Depositing organization: Harvard University. Publication: A TALEN Genome-Editing System for Generating Human Stem Cell-Based Disease Models. Ding Q, Lee YK, Schaefer EA, Peters DT, Veres A, Kim K, Kuperwasser N, Motola DL, Meissner TB, Hendriks WT, Trevisan M, Gupta RM, Moisan A, Banks E, Friesen M, Schinzel RT, Xia F, Tang A, Xia Y, Figueroa E, Wann A, Ahfeldt T, Daheron L, Zhang F, Rubin LL, Peng LF, Chung RT, Musunuru K, Cowan CA. Cell Stem Cell. 2012 Dec 12. pii: S1934-5909(12)00645-5. doi: 10.1016/j.stem.2012.11.011. PubMed 23246482.
Backbone
  Vector backbone: pCRII-TOPO
  Backbone manufacturer: Invitrogen
  Backbone size w/o insert (bp): 3973
  Vector type: Bacterial Cloning
Growth in bacteria
  Bacterial resistance: Ampicillin and Kanamycin, 100 & 50 μg/mL
  Growth temperature: 37°C
  Growth strain: Top10
  Copy number: High Copy
Gene/Insert
  Gene/Insert name: III-AATG
  Species: Synthetic
  Insert size (bp): 426
  Cloning method: TOPO Cloning
  Sequencing primers: 5′ T7; 3′ M13-rev
Terms and licenses: Academic/Nonprofit Terms; Industry Terms: Not Available to Industry
How to cite: III-AATG was a gift from Chad Cowan & Kiran Musunuru (Addgene plasmid # 43489 ; http://n2t.net/addgene:43489 ; RRID:Addgene_43489)
